>Addgene plasmid #28156 | RHEBL1A | depositor partial sequence | sequence record 13339 | Author sequence
ATGCCGCTAGTCCGCTACAGGAAGGTGGTCATCCTCGGATACCGCTGTGTAGGGAAGACATCTTTGGCAC
ATCAATTTGTGGAAGGCGAGTTCTCGGAAGGCTACGATCCTACAGTGGAGAATACTTACAGCAAGATAGT
GACTCTTGGCAAAGATGAGTTTCACCTACATTTGGTGGACACAGCAGGGCAGGATGAGTACAGCATTCTG
CCCTATTCATTCATCATTGGGGTCCATGGTTATGTGCTTGTGTATTCTGTCACCTCTCTGCATAGCTTCC
AAGTCATTGAGAGTCTGTACCAAAAGCTACATGAAGGCCATGGGAAAACCCGGGTGCCAGTGGTTCTAGT
GGGGAACAAGGCAGATCTCTCTCCAGAGAGAGAGGTACAGGCAGTTGAAGGAAAGAAGCTGGCAGAGTCC
TGGGGTGCGACATTTATGGAGTCATCTGCTCGAGAGAATCAGCTGACTCAAGGCATCTTCACCAAAGTCA
TCCAGGAGATTGCCCGTGTGGAGAATTCCTATGGGCAAGAGCGTCGCTGCCATCTCATG
