>Addgene plasmid #28156 | RHEBL1A | addgene partial sequence | sequence record 34501 | 28156 with T7
TTTAAGAAGGAGATATACCATGCATCATCATCATCATCACAGCAGCGGCAGAGAAAACTTGTATTTCCAG
GGCATGCCGCTAGTCCGCTACAGGAAGGTGGTCATCCTCGGATACCGCTGTGTAGGGAAGACATCTTTGG
CACATCAATTTGTGGAAGGCGAGTTCTCGGAAGGCTACGATCCTACAGTGGAGAATACTTACAGCAAGAT
AGTGACTCTTGGCAAAGATGAGTTTCACCTACATTTGGTGGACACAGCAGGGCAGGATGAGTACAGCATT
CTGCCCTATTCATTCATCATTGGGGTCCATGGTTATGTGCTTGTGTATTCTGTCACCTCTCTGCATAGCT
TCCAAGTCATTGAGAGTCTGTACCAAAAGCTACATGAAGGCCATGGGAAAACCCGGGTGCCAGTGGTTCT
AGTGGGGAACAAGGCAGATCTCTCTCCAGAGAGAGAGGTACAGGCAGTTGAAGGAAAGAAGCTGGCAGAG
TCCTGGGGTGCGACATTTATGGAGTCATCTGCTCGAGAGAATCAGCTGACTCAAGGCATCTTCACCAAAG
TCATCCAGGAGATTGCCCGTGTGGAGAATTCCTATGGGCAAGAGCGTCGCTGCCATCTCATGTGATGACG
AAGCTTGCGGCCGCACTCGAGCACCACCACCACCACCACTGAGATCCGGCTGCTAACAAAGCCCGAAAGG
AAGCTGAGTTGGCTGCTGCCACCGCTGAGCAATAACTAGCATAACCCCTTGGGGCCTCTAAACGGGTCTT
GAGGGGTT
