[The description below was written by a language model from this plasmid's Addgene catalogue record.]
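Description:
RHEBL1A is a bacterial expression plasmid built on the pET28-MHL backbone from the Structural Genomics Consortium, carrying a 549 bp insert derived from human RHEBL1 (Ras homolog enriched in brain like 1, also called GTPase RhebL1). The backbone is listed at 7325 bp without insert. The plasmid is selected with kanamycin and is recorded as low copy, with DH5alpha as the propagation strain. No feature table accompanies the record, so the origin of replication and the promoter are not explicitly stated. However, the listed sequencing primers (T7 and T7-term) are consistent with the T7 promoter/terminator expression cassette typical of pET-series vectors, in which transcription depends on a host supplying T7 RNA polymerase.

The insert was introduced by ligation-independent cloning, and it is not recorded whether the cloning sites survived. The backbone contributes an N-terminal His tag followed by a TEV protease cleavage site. This allows the recombinant protein to be captured by immobilised metal affinity chromatography and the tag to be removed afterwards to give near-native protein. The stated purpose is bacterial expression for structure determination, and the record cautions that the insert may not be the full open reading frame, as is common for constructs trimmed to a domain that behaves well in crystallisation. The depositor notes link this construct to a deposited Protein Data Bank structure of RhebL1. Its typical use is therefore production of purified RhebL1 GTPase for crystallography or for related biochemical and biophysical studies.
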