Addgene plasmid #28156: RHEBL1A
Purpose: Bacterial expression for structure determination; may not be full ORF
Depositing lab: Cheryl Arrowsmith. Depositing organization: University of Toronto.
Backbone
  Vector backbone: pET28-MHL (Addgene plasmid 26096)
  Backbone manufacturer: SGC
  Backbone size w/o insert (bp): 7325
  Vector type: Bacterial Expression
Growth in bacteria
  Bacterial resistance: Kanamycin, 50 μg/mL
  Growth temperature: 37°C
  Growth strain: DH5alpha
  Copy number: Low Copy
Gene/Insert
  Gene/Insert name: Ras homolog enriched in brain like 1 (alt names: PDB: 3OES; GTPase RhebL1)
  Species: H. sapiens (human)
  Insert size (bp): 549
  Entrez Gene: RHEBL1 (a.k.a. RHEBL1c)
  Tag / fusion protein: His tag with TEV cleavage (N terminal on backbone)
  Cloning method: Restriction Enzyme; 5′ cloning site ligation-independent cloning (unknown if destroyed); 3′ cloning site ligation-independent cloning (unknown if destroyed)
  Sequencing primers: 5′ T7; 3′ T7-term
Terms and licenses: Academic/Nonprofit Terms; Industry Terms: Not Available to Industry
Depositor comments: PDB: 3OES. http://www.thesgc.org/structures/3OES/
How to cite: RHEBL1A was a gift from Cheryl Arrowsmith (Addgene plasmid # 28156 ; http://n2t.net/addgene:28156 ; RRID:Addgene_28156)
